>Addgene plasmid #192143 | Nsp2Cas9_AAV | addgene full sequence | sequence record 390943 | Addgene NGS Result
CCTAAGAAGAAGAGAAAGGTGGAAGATAAACGCCCAGCAGCTACAAAGAAGGCAGGTCAAGCCAAGAAAA
AGAAAAAAACCCCTGCACACCGGTACATCCTGGGCCTGGATCTGGGAATCGCCAGCGTGGGCTGGGCCCT
GGTACTGGCCGACGAGAATGAATATCCTATCGGCCTGCTGGATTGCGGCGTCAGGGTGTTCGAGCGCGCT
GAGATGCCCAAGGACGGAAAAAGCCTTGCCGCCACACGTAGACAGGCCCGCTCGATCAGGCGGCTGATCC
GTAGACGGGCCCATAGACTGCTTAGACTGAGACGGCTGCTGAAGCGAGAAGGCCTCCTGTCTGCTGCTGA
TTTCGCCGCTGATGGCCTGCCGGCTGCCATGCCTGTTAATACCTGGCAGCTGAGAGTGGAAGGCCTGGAC
CGTAAGCTGGCCGAAAAAGAGTGGGCCGCGGTGCTGCTGCATCTGGTCAAGCACAGAGGATACCTGAGCC
AGAGAAAGAACGAGATGCAGACCGAAGATAAGGAACTGGGAAAGCTGCTGGCTGGCGTGGCCGAAAATCG
GCAGCTGCTGGCCGATAACCCCGAGCAGTACAGAACCCCTGCCGAGCTGGCTGTGAAGAGGTTCGCCGTG
CAGAGCGGACACCTGAGAAACAAGGGTGGAGATTACGCCCATACATTCAACAGACTAGACCTGCAGAAGG
AACTGCACCTCCTGTTCGCCAAACAGCGGGGACTGGGAAATCCTTTCGCCTCTGCTGAGCTTGAGAACAA
GGTCGACTCTCTGCTGATGACCCAGAGAGCTGCCCTGCAGGACGGCGCCGTGCTGAAAATGCTGGGTCAC
TGCACCTTTGAGCCCCAAGAGTACAAGGCCGCCAAACACACCTACAGCGCTGAAAGATTTATCTGGCTGA
CCCGGCTGAACAACCTGCGGATCCTGCACAACGGAGAGGAGCGGGCGCTGAACGAGCACGAGAGAAAGCT
GCTGCTGGATGAGCCCTACAAGAAGGCCAAGCTGACATACAAGCAGGTGCGGAAGATCCTGAATCTGCCC
GATTCTGCCGTGTTCAAGGGCCTGAGATACGGCAAGAGCGAGGACGGTCTGAAGGCCGAATCTGGCGCCC
TCATGGAAATGAAAGCCTACCACAAGATCCGGACCGTGTTGGAGAAGGCCGGACTGAAGGGCGAGTGGGA
GAACCGGATCAGAAATCCCGAAGTTCTGGACGCCATCGGCACCGCCTTCAGCCTGTACAAAACCGACAAC
GACATCCAGACCGCCCTGGCTGACCTGGCACTTCCAGAAAAGGTGCTGGAAGCCCTGCTGAAGGGCATCG
GCTTCGACAAGTTCATCCAGCTGAGCCTGAGCGCCCTGCGAAAGATTCTGCCTCTGATGGAACAAGGCCT
GCGGTATGACGAAGCCTGTACAAAGGTGTACGGCAACCACTACGGCGCTAAGATTCAGCAGAATAGCCTG
GTGCTGCCTGTGATCGATGGAAACGATATCCGGAATCCAGTGGTGCTGAGAACACTGACCCAGGCCAGAA
AGGTGGTCAACGCCGTGATCAGAAGATACGGCAGCCCTCTGAGAGTGCACATCGAGACAGCCAGAGAACT
GGGAAAAAGCTGGGACGATAGAAAAGAGATTGAGAAGCGGCAAGAGGAGAACCGGAAAGAGAGAGAAAGA
GCCGCAGATGAATTCAAAGAATACTTCCCTCACTTTGCCGGCGAACCTAAGGGAAGAGATATCCTGAAAA
TGAGACTGTACAACCAGCAGCAGGGCAAGTGCCTGTACAGCGGCCTGCCTCTGGATCTGTCCCGGCTCAA
CGAGAAGGGCTACGTGGAAATCGACCACGCTCTGCCTTTTTCTAGAACCTGGGATGACAGCTTCAATAAC
AAGGTGCTGGTGCTGGGCAGCGAAAATCAGAAAAAGAGATCCCAGACACCCTACGAGTACCTGGACGGCG
CCTCCAACAGCGAGCGGTGGCGGGAATTTCAGGCCAGAGTGGCCGGCTGCCACTTTCCTTATGCCAAGAA
GCAAAGAATCCAGACCGCCAAACTGAACGAGCAGGACTTCATCGACCGGAACCTGAACGACACCAGGTAC
ATCGCGCGGTTCCTGTGCGGCTTCATCGAGAACAACCTGCATCTGGAAGGCAAGGACAAGAGAAGAGTGT
TCGCCAGCAACGGCCAGATCACCGCACTGCTGCGCGGACTGTGGGGCCTGCGCAAGGTGCGGGAGGAGAA
CGACAGACACCACGCCCTGGACGCCGTGGTGGTTGCCTGCAGTACCGTGAGCATGCAGCAAAAGATCACC
GAGGCCATGAAGCGCAGAGAAAGCCTGGAGACAGTGAACACAGAGACAGGCGAGGTGAAACAGAGAATTC
CTCAACCTTGGGACTTCTTCAGACAGGAGGTGATGATTCGCGTGTTCAGCGACCACCCCAGAGAGGAACT
CGCCGAAAAGCTGAACAGCCGGCCACAGGCCCTGCACGAGCACGTGGCCCCTCTCTTCGTGTCCAGAGCC
CCTAACAGAAAGACCACCGGCCAGGGCCACCTGGAGACCATTAAGAGCGCCAAGAGGCTGAGCGAAAACA
TCAGCGTGGTGAAGAAGCCTCTGGCATCTCTCAAAACAAAGGACATCGAGAACATCGCCGGCTACACCGC
CAATAGAGAGCCTGAGTTCTACCAGGCTCTGAAGAAGCGCCTTGCCGAGTTCAACGACGATCCTAAAAAG
GCTTTTGCCGAGCCCTTCTACAAGCCCACCAAGAACGGCGAGCAGGGCCCTCTGGTGAAATCTGTGAGAG
TTGAGGATGACCGGGTGAAGGTGGGCCTGGCCGTGCGGCACGGCATCACAGATACAAACGGCGACATGGT
GCGGGCCGACGTGTACCAGAAGGCCAACAAGTCCGGCAGAATCCAGTACTTCGTGGTGCCTGTGTACGCC
TGGCAGATCGCCAAAGGCGTGCTGCCACTGCTCGACTGCAGAGGCTACAAGATCGACGAGACATATACTT
TCTGCTTCAGCCTGCACAAATACGACCTGATCTCATTCCCTAAGGACGGCAACCCAGAGGAAGAACAGCT
GGTGTATTACATAACCTGTGATTCCAGCAACGGCAGATTCTGGATCGCCAGCCACGACAAGGGCGCTAAG
GAACAGCAGTTTAGAATCTCTACCCAAAACCAGCTGTTCATCAAGAAGTACCAGACCGACCCCCTGGGCA
AGGAGATCAGACTGTGTAAACCTGAGCAGAGACCCGCCCTGAAGATCAAGAGAAAGCGGCCCGCAGCAAC
CAAGAAGGCAGGACAGGCCAAGAAGAAGAAGTACCCCTATGACGTGCCTGACTACGCCGGGTATCCCTAC
GACGTGCCTGATTACGCCGGGTCCTATCCCTACGACGTGCCAGATTACGCTGCAGCTCCAGCAGCGAAGA
AAAAGAAGCTGGATTAAGATCTTTTTCCCTCTGCCAAAAATTATGGGGACATCATGAAGCCCCTTGAGCA
TCTGACTTCTGGCTAATAAAGGAAATTTATTTTCATTGCAATAGTGTGTTGGAATTTTTTGTGTCTCTCA
CTCGGCGGCCGCAGGAACCCCTAGTGATGGAGTTGGCCACTCCCTCTCTGCGCGCTCGCTCGCTCACTGA
GGCCGGGCGACCAAAGGTCGCCCGACGCCCGGGCTTTGCCCGGGCGGCCTCAGTGAGCGAGCGAGCGCGC
AGCTGCCTGCAGGGGCGCCTGATGCGGTATTTTCTCCTTACGCATCTGTGCGGTATTTCACACCGCATA
[95 nt withheld, positions 3780-3874]
T
[46 nt withheld, positions 3876-3921]
C
[141 nt withheld, positions 3923-4063]
CCTTTGACGTTGGAGTCCACGTTCTTT
[37 nt withheld, positions 4091-4127]
ACTCTATCTCGGGCTATTCTTTTGATTTATAAGGGATTTTGCCGATTTCGGTCTATTGGTTAAAAAATGA
GCTGATTTAACAAAAATTTAACGCGAATTTTAACAAAATATTAACGTTTACAATTTTATGGTGCACTCTC
AGTACAATCTGCTCTGATGCCGCATAGTTAAGCCAGCCCCGACACCCGCCAACACCCGCTGACGCGCCCT
GACGGGCTTGTCTGCTCCCGGCATCCGCTTACAGACAAGCTGTGACCGTCTCCGGGAGCTGCATGTGTCA
GAGGTTTTCACCGTCATCACCGAAACGCGCGAGACGAAAGGGCCTCGTGATACGCCTATTTTTATAGGTT
AATGTCATGATAATAATGGTTTCTTAGACGTCAGGTGGCACTTTTCGGGGAAATGTGCGCGGAACCCCTA
TTTGTTTATTTTTCTAAATACATTCAAATATGTATCCGCTCATGAGACAATAACCCTGATAAATGCTTCA
ATAATATTGAAAAAGGAAGAGTATGAGTATTCAACATTTCCGTGTCGCCCTTATTCCCTTTTTTGCGGCA
TTTTGCCTTCCTGTTTTTGCTCACCCAGAAACGCTGGTGAAAGTAAAAGATGCTGAAGATCAGTTGGGTG
CACGAGTGGGTTACATCGAACTGGATCTCAACAGCGGTAAGATCCTTGAGAGTTTTCGCCCCGAAGAACG
TTTTCCAATGATGAGCACTTTTAAAGTTCTGCTATGTGGCGCGGTATTATCCCGTATTGACGCCGGGCAA
GAGCAACTCGGTCGCCGCATACACTATTCTCAGAATGACTTGGTTGAGTACTCACCAGTCACAGAAAAGC
ATCTTACGGATGGCATGACAGTAAGAGAATTATGCAGTGCTGCCATAACCATGAGTGATAACACTGCGGC
CAACTTACTTCTGACAACGATCGGAGGACCGAAGGAGCTAACCGCTTTTTTGCACAACATGGGGGATCAT
GTAACTCGCCTTGATCGTTGGGAACCGGAGCTGAATGAAGCCATACCAAACGACGAGCGTGACACCACGA
TGCCTGTAGCAATGGCAACAACGTTGCGCAAACTATTAACTGGCGAACTACTTACTCTAGCTTCCCGGCA
ACAATTAATAGACTGGATGGAGGCGGATAAAGTTGCAGGACCACTTCTGCGCTCGGCCCTTCCGGCTGGC
TGGTTTATTGCTGATAAATCTGGAGCCGGTGAGCGTGGAAGCCGCGGTATCATTGCAGCACTGGGGCCAG
ATGGTAAGCCCTCCCGTATCGTAGTTATCTACACGACGGGGAGTCAGGCAACTATGGATGAACGAAATAG
ACAGATCGCTGAGATAGGTGCCTCACTGATTAAGCATTGGTAACTGTCAGACCAAGTTTACTCATATATA
CTTTAGATTGATTTAAAACTTCATTTTTAATTTAAAAGGATCTAGGTGAAGATCCTTTTTGATAATCTCA
TGACCAAAATCCCTTAACGTGAGTTTTCGTTCCACTGAGCGTCAGACCCCGTAGAAAAGATCAAAGGATC
TTCTTGAGATCCTTTTTTTCTGCGCGTAATCTGCTGCTTGCAAACAAAAAAACCACCGCTACCAGCGGTG
GTTTGTTTGCCGGATCAAGAGCTACCAACTCTTTTTCCGAAGGTAACTGGCTTCAGCAGAGCGCAGATAC
CAAATACTGTTCTTCTAGTGTAGCCGTAGTTAGGCCACCACTTCAAGAACTCTGTAGCACCGCCTACATA
CCTCGCTCTGCTAATCCTGTTACCAGTGGCTGCTGCCAGTGGCGATAAGTCGTGTCTTACCGGGTTGGAC
TCAAGACGATAGTTACCGGATAAGGCGCAGCGGTCGGGCTGAACGGGGGGTTCGTGCACACAGCCCAGCT
TGGAGCGAACGACCTACACCGAACTGAGATACCTACAGCGTGAGCTATGAGAAAGCGCCACGCTTCCCGA
AGGGAGAAAGGCGGACAGGTATCCGGTAAGCGGCAGGGTCGGAACAGGAGAGCGCACGAGGGAGCTTCCA
GGGGGAAACGCCTGGTATCTTTATAGTCCTGTCGGGTTTCGCCACCTCTGACTTGAGCGTCGATTTTTGT
GATGCTCGTCAGGGGGGCGGAGCCTATGGAAAAACGCCAGCAACGCGGCCTTTTTACGGTTCCTGGCCTT
TTGCTGGCCTTTTGCTCACATGTCCTGCAGGCAGCTGCGCGCTCGCTCGCTCACTGAGGCCGCCCGGGCG
TCGGGCGACCTTTGGTCGCCCGGCCTCAGTGAGCGAGCGAGCGCGCAGAGAGGGAGTGGCCAACTCCATC
ACTAGGGGTTCCTGCGGCCTCTAGAGTTTAAACAAAAAAATAAACGATGCCCCTTAAAGCAGAAGCTTTA
AGGGGCAGAGCGTTGCGGCACATCTTTTCAGACGGCCTTATTGTAGCAACGGTTCTCATTTCGTTTCCGA
AATGAGAAAGGGAGCTACAACTGAAGAGCTGGAATGCTCTTCCGGTGTTTCGTCCTTTCCACAAGATATA
TAAAGCCAAGAAATCGAAATACTTTCAAGTTACGGTAAGCATATGATAGTCCATTTTAAAACATAATTTT
AAAACTGCAAACTACCCAAGAAATTATTACTTTCTACGTCACGTATTTTGTACTAATATCTTTGTGTTTA
CAGTCAAATTAATTCTAATTATCTCTCTAACAGCCTTGTATCGTATATGCAAATATGAAGGAATCATGGG
AAATAGGCCCTCTTCCTGCCCGACCTTGACGTCGACTCTAGAATGGAGGCGGTACTATGTAGATGAGAAT
TCAGGAGCAAACTGGGAAAAGCAACTGCTTCCAAATATTTGTGATTTTTACAGTGTAGTTTTGGAAAAAC
TCTTAGCCTACCAATTCTTCTAAGTGTTTTAAAATGTGGGAGCCAGTACACATGAAGTTATAGAGTGTTT
TAATGAGGCTTAAATATTTACCGTAACTATGAAATGCTACGCATATCATGCTGTTCAGGCTCCGTGGCCA
CGCAACTCATACTTAAGCAGACAGTGGTTCAAAGTTTTTTTCTTCCATTTCAGGTGTCGTGAACACCGCC
ACCATGGTG
Features (pLannotate 1.2.2; 18 found; start..end, strand, type, name):
     94..3264    +  CDS            cas9: CAS9_NEIMA - Experimental evidence at protein level: Swiss-Prot protein existence level 1. CRISPR (clustered regularly interspaced short palindromic repeat) is an adaptive immune system that provides protection against mobile genetic elements (viruses, transposable elements and conjugative plasmids). CRISPR clusters contain spacers, sequences complementary to antecedent mobile elements, and target invading nucleic acids. CRISPR clusters are transcribed and processed into CRISPR RNA (crRNA). In type II CRISPR systems correct processing of pre-crRNA requires a trans- encoded small RNA (tracrRNA)
   3352..3374    +  CDS            3xHA (fragment): three tandem HA epitope tags
   3391..3411    +  CDS            HA (fragment): HA (human influenza hemagglutinin) epitope tag
   3418..3444    +  CDS            NLS: nuclear localization signal (Makkerh et al., 1996)
   3515..3570    +  polyA_signal   β-globin poly(A) signal: rabbit β-globin polyadenylation signal (Gil and Proudfoot, 1987)
   3583..3723    +  repeat_region  AAV2 ITR: inverted terminal repeat of adeno-associated virus serotype 2 inverted
   3728..3779    -  misc_feature   bom (fragment): basis of mobility region from pBR322
   3798..4253    +  rep_origin     f1 ori (sequence partly withheld): f1 bacteriophage origin of replication; arrow indicates direction of (+) strand synthesis
   4254..4303    -  misc_feature   bom (fragment): basis of mobility region from pBR322
   4405..4440    -  CDS            rop (fragment): Rop protein, which maintains plasmids at low copy number; rop
   4535..4639    +  promoter       AmpR promoter: bla
   4640..5500    +  CDS            AmpR: β-lactamase; bla; confers resistance to ampicillin, carbenicillin, and related antibiotics
   5671..6259    +  rep_origin     ori: high-copy-number ColE1/pMB1/pBR322/pUC origin of replication
   6332..6359    +  repeat_region  AAV2 ITR (fragment): inverted terminal repeat of adeno-associated virus serotype 2 inverted
   6388..6415    +  repeat_region  AAV2 ITR (fragment): inverted terminal repeat of adeno-associated virus serotype 2 inverted
   6478..6570    -  misc_RNA       Nm tracrRNA: trans-activating CRISPR RNA for the Neisseria meningitidis CRISPR/Cas9 system (Hou et al., 2013)
   6629..6869    -  promoter       U6 promoter: RNA polymerase III promoter for human U6 snRNA
   7155..7190    +  intron         EF-1α intron A (fragment): truncated intron upstream of the start codon of human EF-1α
