[The description below was written by a language model from this plasmid's Addgene catalogue record and pLannotate feature annotations shown in this document.]
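Description:
Nsp2Cas9_AAV is an all-in-one AAV transfer plasmid for mammalian expression of Nsp2Cas9, a synthetic coding sequence for a type II-C Cas9 ortholog, and it also serves as a cloning backbone for a single guide RNA. It is built on an AAV2 ITR vector of about 7.2 kb. In bacteria it is maintained through a high-copy ColE1/pUC-type origin and selected with ampicillin via the β-lactamase gene and its own promoter. An f1 phage origin and small remnants of pBR322 bom and rop sequences are also present in the backbone. One AAV2 inverted terminal repeat is annotated in full, while the other appears only as short fragments. This is common for automated annotation of these structured repeats. The ITRs flank the payload and allow it to be packaged into recombinant AAV particles when helper functions are supplied.

The Cas9 open reading frame is roughly 3.2 kb and was annotated by its similarity to Neisseria meningitidis Cas9. It is followed by sequences matching HA epitope tags and a C-terminal nuclear localization signal, and it ends at a rabbit β-globin polyadenylation signal. The promoter driving Cas9 is not clearly annotated. Only a short fragment of EF-1α intron A is detected upstream, which suggests but does not establish an EF-1α-derived promoter.

On the opposite strand, a human U6 RNA polymerase III promoter sits upstream of a scaffold matching the N. meningitidis tracrRNA. A user-supplied spacer would be inserted here to generate the sgRNA, although the cloning sites are not recorded. The compact nuclease lets both components fit in a single AAV genome for genome editing in mammalian cells. The associated work characterised PAM recognition among closely related type II-C Cas9 orthologs.
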