Addgene plasmid #192143: Nsp2Cas9_AAV
Purpose: Expresses Nsp2Cas9, and cloning backbone for sgRNA
Depositing lab: Yongming Wang. Depositing organization: Fudan University. Publication: Closely related type II-C Cas9 orthologs recognize diverse PAMs. Wei J, Hou L, Liu J, Wang Z, Gao S, Qi T, Gao S, Sun S, Wang Y. Elife. 2022 Aug 12;11. pii: 77825. doi: 10.7554/eLife.77825. PubMed 35959889.
Backbone
  Vector backbone: AAV2 ITR vector
  Vector type: Mammalian Expression, AAV
Growth in bacteria
  Bacterial resistance: Ampicillin, 100 μg/mL
  Growth temperature: 37°C
  Growth strain: NEB Stable
  Copy number: High Copy
Gene/Insert
  Gene/Insert name: Nsp2Cas9
  Species: Synthetic
  Cloning method: Gibson Cloning
Terms and licenses: Academic/Nonprofit Terms; Industry Terms: Not Available to Industry
How to cite: Nsp2Cas9_AAV was a gift from Yongming Wang (Addgene plasmid # 192143 ; http://n2t.net/addgene:192143 ; RRID:Addgene_192143)
